Addgene plasmid #53488: pUAST flag Rab23 WT
Depositing lab: Matthew Scott. Depositing organization: Stanford University.
Backbone
  Vector backbone: pUAST
  Vector type: Insect Expression
Growth in bacteria
  Bacterial resistance: Ampicillin, 100 μg/mL
  Growth temperature: 37°C
  Growth strain: DH5alpha
  Copy number: Unknown
Gene/Insert
  Gene/Insert name: Rab23
  Species: D. melanogaster (fly)
  Entrez Gene: Rab23 (a.k.a. Dmel_CG2108, CG2108, DmRab23, Dmel\CG2108, Q9VNG6, rab23)
  Promoter: GAL4
  Tag / fusion protein: flag (N terminal on backbone)
  Cloning method: Gateway Cloning
  Sequencing primers: 5′ pCasper-hs; 3′ SV40pA-R
Terms and licenses: Academic/Nonprofit Terms; Industry Terms: Not Available to Industry
How to cite: pUAST flag Rab23 WT was a gift from Matthew Scott (Addgene plasmid # 53488 ; http://n2t.net/addgene:53488 ; RRID:Addgene_53488)
