[The description below was written by a language model from this plasmid's Addgene catalogue record.]
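Description:
pUAST flag Rab23 WT is an insect expression plasmid built on the pUAST backbone, the standard Drosophila vector for GAL4/UAS-driven transgene expression. It is propagated in E. coli under ampicillin selection; the copy number is not recorded, and no feature table is available, so the bacterial origin and other backbone elements are not itemised in the record. pUAST vectors generally carry P-element ends and a mini-white eye-colour marker for germline transformation of flies, but these parts are not explicitly listed here.

The insert is the wild-type coding sequence of Drosophila melanogaster Rab23 (CG2108), a member of the Rab family of small GTPases, introduced by Gateway recombination cloning. A FLAG epitope supplied by the backbone is fused to the N terminus of the protein, allowing detection or immunoprecipitation with anti-FLAG antibodies. The N-terminal position is typical for Rab proteins, whose C termini are generally lipid-modified for membrane attachment. The promoter is recorded as GAL4, meaning GAL4-responsive expression: in pUAST, upstream activating sequences placed before a minimal heat-shock promoter remain essentially silent until the yeast GAL4 transcription factor is supplied. The listed sequencing primers are consistent with this arrangement and with an SV40 polyadenylation signal downstream of the insert.

The construct is suited to tissue- or stage-specific expression of tagged Rab23 in transgenic flies crossed to GAL4 driver lines, or to expression in cultured Drosophila cells co-transfected with a GAL4 source. The "WT" designation suggests it serves as the wild-type reference alongside mutant Rab23 variants, although the record does not describe any.
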