>Addgene plasmid #53488 | pUAST flag Rab23 WT | addgene partial sequence | sequence record 87563 | pCasper-hs 5'-GCAACTACTGAAATCTGCCAAG-3'
AGAGACTCTGAATAGGGAATTGGGAATTCGTTAACAGATCTGCGGCCGCGCCACCATGGATTACAAGGAT
GACGACGATAAGAGATCTCGAGCTCAAGCTTCGAATTCTGCAGTCGACGGTACCGCGGGCCCGGGATCAT
CAACAAGTTTGTACAAAAAAGCAGGCTTAATGCGTCTAATCCAAACGGCAACCGGCGGTGCTGCTGCGTC
CGTTCTGCAGACCCACTCCCAGGCGCAGTACAACTACACCAGCATGCGTGAAGATGATATCGAGCTGGCC
ATTAAAGTGGTCATTGTTGGAAATGGCGGCGTTGGCAAGTCATCAATGATCCAGCGCTATTGCAAAGGCA
TTTTCACGAAGGACTACAAGAAAACGATTGGAGTGGACTTCCTAGAGCGACAGATCGAGATCGACGGCGA
GGATGTGCGCATCATGCTGTGGGACACCGCCGGCCAGGAGGAGTTCGACTGCATCACAAAGGCGTACTAC
CGCGGCGCCCAGGCTTCCGTCCTGGTCTTTTCGACGACGGATCGAGCATCCTTCGACGCGATCAAGGATT
GGAAGCGCAAGGTGGAGAACGAGTGCAACGAGATACCCACAGTGATTGTGCAGAACAAGATCGATCTTAT
CGAACAGGCGGTGGTTACGGCCGACGAGGTGGAGACGCTGGCCAAGCTCCTCAACTGCCGGCTCATCCGC
ACCTCCGTCAAGGAGGACATTAACGTGGCGTCCGTGTTTCGCTACCTGGCCACCAAGTGCCATCAGCTAA
TGACCCAGAGCTACGACCAGGTGGCCGGAAACCAGCAAAACTCCAGCCATCCGCCTTACAGCAGCACGCC
